>Addgene plasmid #196517 | pcDNA3.1+CeGFP-Ctdnep1WTsiR | addgene full sequence | sequence record 385550 | Addgene NGS Result
CTACAACAAGGCAAGGCTTGACCGACAATTGCATGAAGAATCTGCTTAGGGTTAGGCGTTTTGCGCTGCT
TCGCGATGTACGGGCCAGATATACGCGTTGACATTGATTATTGACTAGTTATTAATAGTAATCAATTACG
GGGTCATTAGTTCATAGCCCATATATGGAGTTCCGCGTTACATAACTTACGGTAAATGGCCCGCCTGGCT
GACCGCCCAACGACCCCCGCCCATTGACGTCAATAATGACGTATGTTCCCATAGTAACGCCAATAGGGAC
TTTCCATTGACGTCAATGGGTGGAGTATTTACGGTAAACTGCCCACTTGGCAGTACATCAAGTGTATCAT
ATGCCAAGTACGCCCCCTATTGACGTCAATGACGGTAAATGGCCCGCCTGGCATTATGCCCAGTACATGA
CCTTATGGGACTTTCCTACTTGGCAGTACATCTACGTATTAGTCATCGCTATTACCATGGTGATGCGGTT
TTGGCAGTACATCAATGGGCGTGGATAGCGGTTTGACTCACGGGGATTTCCAAGTCTCCACCCCATTGAC
GTCAATGGGAGTTTGTTTTGGCACCAAAATCAACGGGACTTTCCAAAATGTCGTAACAACTCCGCCCCAT
TGACGCAAATGGGCGGTAGGCGTGTACGGTGGGAGGTCTATATAAGCAGAGCTCTCTGGCTAACTAGAGA
ACCCACTGCTTACTGGCTTATCGAAATTAATACGACTCACTATAGGGAGACCCAAGCTGGCTAGCGTTTA
AACTTAAGCTTGGTACCGAGCTCGGATCCACAAGTTTGTACAAAAAAGCAGGCTATGATGCGGACGCAGT
GTCTGCTGGGGCTGCGCACGTTCGTGGCCTTCGCCGCCAAGCTCTGGAGCTTCTTTATTTACCTTTTGCG
GAGGCAGATCCGCACGGTAATTCAGTATCAGACTGTTCGATATGATATCCTGCCCTTATCTCCTTTGTCC
CGGAATCGCCTAGCCCAGGTGAAGAGGAAGATCCTGGTGCTGGACCTGGACGAAACCCTGATCCATTCCC
ATCATGACGGGGTGCTGAGGCCTACAGTGAGACCTGGGACACCTCCCGACTTCATCCTCAAGGTCGTCAT
CGATAAGCATCCAGTCCGGTTTTTTGTACATAAGAGGCCCCATGTGGATTTCTTCTTAGAAGTGGTAAGC
CAGTGGTATGAGCTTGTGGTGTTCACAGCAAGCATGGAAATTTATGGCTCTGCTGTGGCAGATAAACTGG
ACAACAGCAGAAGCATTCTTAAGAGGAGATACTACAGACAGCACTGCACTTTGGAGTTGGGCAGCTACAT
CAAAGACCTCTCCGTGGTCCACAGCGACCTGTCCAGCATCGTGATCCTGGACAACTCCCCCGGGGCTTAC
AGGAGCCACCCAGACAATGCCATCCCCATCAAATCCTGGTTCAGTGACCCCAGTGACACAGCCCTTCTCA
ACCTTCTCCCAATGCTGGATGCCCTCAGGTTCACTGCTGATGTCCGATCGGTGCTGAGCCGAAACCTTCA
CCAACATAGGCTCTGGGGCGGCGGCGGCGGCACCCAGCTTTCTTGTACAAAGTGGTGCGGCCGCATGAGC
AAGGGCGAGGAGCTGTTCACCGGGGTGGTGCCCATCCTGGTCGAGCTGGACGGCGACGTAAACGGCCACA
AGTTCAGCGTGTCCGGCGAGGGCGAGGGCGATGCCACCTACGGCAAGCTGACCCTGAAGTTCATCTGCAC
CACCGGCAAGCTGCCCGTGCCCTGGCCCACCCTCGTGACCACCCTGACCTACGGCGTGCAGTGCTTCAGC
CGCTACCCCGACCACATGAAGCAGCACGACTTCTTCAAGTCCGCCATGCCCGAAGGCTACGTCCAGGAGC
GCACCATCTTCTTCAAGGACGACGGCAACTACAAGACCCGCGCCGAGGTGAAGTTCGAGGGCGACACCCT
GGTGAACCGCATCGAGCTGAAGGGCATCGACTTCAAGGAGGACGGCAACATCCTGGGGCACAAGCTGGAG
TACAACTACAACAGCCACAACGTCTATATCATGGCCGACAAGCAGAAGAACGGCATCAAGGTGAACTTCA
AGATCCGCCACAACATCGAGGACGGCAGCGTGCAGCTCGCCGACCACTACCAGCAGAACACCCCCATCGG
CGACGGCCCCGTGCTGCTGCCCGACAACCACTACCTGAGCACCCAGTCCGCCCTGAGCAAAGACCCCAAC
GAGAAGCGCGATCACATGGTCCTGCTGGAGTTCGTGACCGCCGCCGGGATCACTCACGGCATGGACGAGC
TGTACAAGTAATCTAGAGGGCCCGTTTAAACCCGCTGATCAGCCTCGACTGTGCCTTCTAGTTGCCAGCC
ATCTGTTGTTTGCCCCTCCCCCGTGCCTTCCTTGACCCTGGAAGGTGCCACTCCCACTGTCCTTTCCTAA
TAAAATGAGGAAATTGCATCGCATTGTCTGAGTAGGTGTCATTCTATTCTGGGGGGTGGGGTGGGGCAGG
ACAGCAAGGGGGAGGATTGGGAAGACAATAGCAGGCATGCTGGGGATGCGGTGGGCTCTATGGCTTCTGA
GGCGGAAAGAACCAGCTGGGGCTCTAGGGGGTATCCCC
[124 nt withheld, positions 2629-2752]
C
[91 nt withheld, positions 2754-2844]
A
[49 nt withheld, positions 2846-2894]
CCTTTGACGTTGGAGTCCACGTTCTTT
[37 nt withheld, positions 2922-2958]
ACCCTATCTCGGTCTATTCTTTTGATTTATAAGGGATTTTGCCGATTTCGGCCTATTGGTTAAAAAATGA
GCTGATTTAACAAAAATTTAACGCGAATTAATTCTGTGGAATGTGTGTCAGTTAGGGTGTGGAAAGTCCC
CAGGCTCCCCAGCAGGCAGAAGTATGCAAAGCATGCATCTCAATTAGTCAGCAACCAGGTGTGGAAAGTC
CCCAGGCTCCCCAGCAGGCAGAAGTATGCAAAGCATGCATCTCAATTAGTCAGCAACCATAGTCCCGCCC
CTAACTCCGCCCATCCCGCCCCTAACTCCGCCCAGTTCCGCCCATTCTCCGCCCCATGGCTGACTAATTT
TTTTTATTTATGCAGAGGCCGAGGCCGCCTCTGCCTCTGAGCTATTCCAGAAGTAGTGAGGAGGCTTTTT
TGGAGGCCTAGGCTTTTGCAAAAAGCTCCCGGGAGCTTGTATATCCATTTTCGGATCTGATCAAGAGACA
GGATGAGGATCGTTTCGCATGATTGAACAAGATGGATTGCACGCAGGTTCTCCGGCCGCTTGGGTGGAGA
GGCTATTCGGCTATGACTGGGCACAACAGACAATCGGCTGCTCTGATGCCGCCGTGTTCCGGCTGTCAGC
GCAGGGGCGCCCGGTTCTTTTTGTCAAGACCGACCTGTCCGGTGCCCTGAATGAACTGCAGGACGAGGCA
GCGCGGCTATCGTGGCTGGCCACGACGGGCGTTCCTTGCGCAGCTGTGCTCGACGTTGTCACTGAAGCGG
GAAGGGACTGGCTGCTATTGGGCGAAGTGCCGGGGCAGGATCTCCTGTCATCTCACCTTGCTCCTGCCGA
GAAAGTATCCATCATGGCTGATGCAATGCGGCGGCTGCATACGCTTGATCCGGCTACCTGCCCATTCGAC
CACCAAGCGAAACATCGCATCGAGCGAGCACGTACTCGGATGGAAGCCGGTCTTGTCGATCAGGATGATC
TGGACGAAGAGCATCAGGGGCTCGCGCCAGCCGAACTGTTCGCCAGGCTCAAGGCGCGCATGCCCGACGG
CGAGGATCTCGTCGTGACCCATGGCGATGCCTGCTTGCCGAATATCATGGTGGAAAATGGCCGCTTTTCT
GGATTCATCGACTGTGGCCGGCTGGGTGTGGCGGACCGCTATCAGGACATAGCGTTGGCTACCCGTGATA
TTGCTGAAGAGCTTGGCGGCGAATGGGCTGACCGCTTCCTCGTGCTTTACGGTATCGCCGCTCCCGATTC
GCAGCGCATCGCCTTCTATCGCCTTCTTGACGAGTTCTTCTGAGCGGGACTCTGGGGTTCGAAATGACCG
ACCAAGCGACGCCCAACCTGCCATCACGAGATTTCGATTCCACCGCCGCCTTCTATGAAAGGTTGGGCTT
CGGAATCGTTTTCCGGGACGCCGGCTGGATGATCCTCCAGCGCGGGGATCTCATGCTGGAGTTCTTCGCC
CACCCCAACTTGTTTATTGCAGCTTATAATGGTTACAAATAAAGCAATAGCATCACAAATTTCACAAATA
AAGCATTTTTTTCACTGCATTCTAGTTGTGGTTTGTCCAAACTCATCAATGTATCTTATCATGTCTGTAT
ACCGTCGACCTCTAGCTAGAGCTTGGCGTAATCATGGTCATAGCTGTTTCCTGTGTGAAATTGTTATCCG
CTCACAATTCCACACAACATACGAGCCGGAAGCATAAAGTGTAAAGCCTGGGGTGCCTAATGAGTGAGCT
AACTCACATTAATTGCGTTGCGCTCACTGCCCGCTTTCCAGTCGGGAAACCTGTCGTGCCAGCTGCATTA
ATGAATCGGCCAACGCGCGGGGAGAGGCGGTTTGCGTATTGGGCGCTCTTCCGCTTCCTCGCTCACTGAC
TCGCTGCGCTCGGTCGTTCGGCTGCGGCGAGCGGTATCAGCTCACTCAAAGGCGGTAATACGGTTATCCA
CAGAATCAGGGGATAACGCAGGAAAGAACATGTGAGCAAAAGGCCAGCAAAAGGCCAGGAACCGTAAAAA
GGCCGCGTTGCTGGCGTTTTTCCATAGGCTCCGCCCCCCTGACGAGCATCACAAAAATCGACGCTCAAGT
CAGAGGTGGCGAAACCCGACAGGACTATAAAGATACCAGGCGTTTCCCCCTGGAAGCTCCCTCGTGCGCT
CTCCTGTTCCGACCCTGCCGCTTACCGGATACCTGTCCGCCTTTCTCCCTTCGGGAAGCGTGGCGCTTTC
TCATAGCTCACGCTGTAGGTATCTCAGTTCGGTGTAGGTCGTTCGCTCCAAGCTGGGCTGTGTGCACGAA
CCCCCCGTTCAGCCCGACCGCTGCGCCTTATCCGGTAACTATCGTCTTGAGTCCAACCCGGTAAGACACG
ACTTATCGCCACTGGCAGCAGCCACTGGTAACAGGATTAGCAGAGCGAGGTATGTAGGCGGTGCTACAGA
GTTCTTGAAGTGGTGGCCTAACTACGGCTACACTAGAAGAACAGTATTTGGTATCTGCGCTCTGCTGAAG
CCAGTTACCTTCGGAAAAAGAGTTGGTAGCTCTTGATCCGGCAAACAAACCACCGCTGGTAGCGGTGGTT
TTTTTGTTTGCAAGCAGCAGATTACGCGCAGAAAAAAAGGATCTCAAGAAGATCCTTTGATCTTTTCTAC
GGGGTCTGACGCTCAGTGGAACGAAAACTCACGTTAAGGGATTTTGGTCATGAGATTATCAAAAAGGATC
TTCACCTAGATCCTTTTAAATTAAAAATGAAGTTTTAAATCAATCTAAAGTATATATGAGTAAACTTGGT
CTGACAGTTACCAATGCTTAATCAGTGAGGCACCTATCTCAGCGATCTGTCTATTTCGTTCATCCATAGT
TGCCTGACTCCCCGTCGTGTAGATAACTACGATACGGGAGGGCTTACCATCTGGCCCCAGTGCTGCAATG
ATACCGCGAGACCCACGCTCACCGGCTCCAGATTTATCAGCAATAAACCAGCCAGCCGGAAGGGCCGAGC
GCAGAAGTGGTCCTGCAACTTTATCCGCCTCCATCCAGTCTATTAATTGTTGCCGGGAAGCTAGAGTAAG
TAGTTCGCCAGTTAATAGTTTGCGCAACGTTGTTGCCATTGCTACAGGCATCGTGGTGTCACGCTCGTCG
TTTGGTATGGCTTCATTCAGCTCCGGTTCCCAACGATCAAGGCGAGTTACATGATCCCCCATGTTGTGCA
AAAAAGCGGTTAGCTCCTTCGGTCCTCCGATCGTTGTCAGAAGTAAGTTGGCCGCAGTGTTATCACTCAT
GGTTATGGCAGCACTGCATAATTCTCTTACTGTCATGCCATCCGTAAGATGCTTTTCTGTGACTGGTGAG
TACTCAACCAAGTCATTCTGAGAATAGTGTATGCGGCGACCGAGTTGCTCTTGCCCGGCGTCAATACGGG
ATAATACCGCGCCACATAGCAGAACTTTAAAAGTGCTCATCATTGGAAAACGTTCTTCGGGGCGAAAACT
CTCAAGGATCTTACCGCTGTTGAGATCCAGTTCGATGTAACCCACTCGTGCACCCAACTGATCTTCAGCA
TCTTTTACTTTCACCAGCGTTTCTGGGTGAGCAAAAACAGGAAGGCAAAATGCCGCAAAAAAGGGAATAA
GGGCGACACGGAAATGTTGAATACTCATACTCTTCCTTTTTCAATATTATTGAAGCATTTATCAGGGTTA
TTGTCTCATGAGCGGATACATATTTGAATGTATTTAGAAAAATAAACAAATAGGGGTTCCGCGCACATTT
CCCCGAAAAGTGCCACCTGACGTCGACGGATCGGGAGATCTCCCGATCCCCTATGGTGCACTCTCAGTAC
AATCTGCTCTGATGCCGCATAGTTAAGCCAGTATCTGCTCCCTGCTTGTGTGTTGGAGGTCGCTGAGTAG
TGCGCGAGCAAAATTTAAG
Features (pLannotate 1.2.2; 23 found; start..end, strand, type, name):
    100..479     +  enhancer       CMV enhancer: human cytomegalovirus immediate early enhancer
    480..683     +  promoter       CMV promoter: human cytomegalovirus (CMV) immediate early promoter
    679..712     +  LTR            5' LTR (truncated) (fragment): truncated 5' long terminal repeat (LTR) from HIV-1
    728..746     +  promoter       T7 promoter: promoter for bacteriophage T7 RNA polymerase
    800..824     +  protein_bind   attB1: mutant version of attB; recombination site for the Gateway® BP reaction BP Clonase™
    825..1556    +  CDS            Ctdnep1: CNEP1_MOUSE - Also known as Dullard. Experimental evidence at protein level: Swiss-Prot protein existence level 1. Serine/threonine protein phosphatase forming with CNEP1R1 an active phosphatase complex that dephosphorylates and may activate LPIN1 and LPIN2. LPIN1 and LPIN2 are phosphatidate phosphatases that catalyze the conversion of phosphatidic acid to diacylglycerol and control the metabolism of fatty acids at different levels. May indirectly modulate the lipid composition of nuclear and/or endoplasmic reticulum membranes and be required for proper nuclear membrane morphology and/or dynam
   1572..1596    -  protein_bind   attB2: mutant version of attB; recombination site for the Gateway® BP reaction BP Clonase™
   1605..2318    +  CDS            GFP (S65T): GFP (S65T) is a basic (constitutively fluorescent) green fluorescent protein published in 1995, derived from Aequorea victoria.
   2359..2583    +  polyA_signal   bGH poly(A) signal: bovine growth hormone polyadenylation signal
   2587..2608    +  promoter       SV40 promoter (fragment): SV40 enhancer and early promoter
   2629..3057    +  rep_origin     f1 ori (sequence partly withheld): f1 bacteriophage origin of replication; arrow indicates direction of (+) strand synthesis
   3071..3400    +  promoter       SV40 promoter: SV40 enhancer and early promoter
   3467..4258    +  CDS            neo: KKA2_KLEPN - Also known as kan, nptII. Experimental evidence at protein level: Swiss-Prot protein existence level 1. Resistance to kanamycin, neomycin, paromomycin, ribostamycin, butirosin and gentamicin B. From Klebsiella pneumoniae.
   4282..4440    +  CDS            ble (fragment): BLE_KLEPN - Experimental evidence at protein level: Swiss-Prot protein existence level 1. Binding protein with a strong affinity to the bleomycin family of antibiotics. Binds to CL990; an antimitotic-antibiotic compound. From Klebsiella pneumoniae.
   4435..4556    +  polyA_signal   SV40 poly(A) signal: SV40 polyadenylation signal
   4629..4645    -  protein_bind   lac operator: The lac repressor binds to the lac operator to inhibit transcription in E. coli. This inhibition can be relieved by adding lactose or isopropyl-β-D-thiogalactopyranoside (IPTG). lac repressor encoded by lacI
   4653..4683    -  promoter       lac promoter: promoter for the E. coli lac operon
   4698..4719    -  protein_bind   CAP binding site: CAP binding activates transcription in the presence of cAMP. E. coli catabolite activator protein
   4732..4824    -  CDS            lacI (fragment): lac repressor; lacI; The lac repressor binds to the lac operator to inhibit transcription in E. coli. This inhibition can be relieved by adding lactose or isopropyl-β-D-thiogalactopyranoside (IPTG).
   5007..5595    -  rep_origin     ori: high-copy-number ColE1/pMB1/pBR322/pUC origin of replication
   5766..6626    -  CDS            AmpR: β-lactamase; bla; confers resistance to ampicillin, carbenicillin, and related antibiotics
   6627..6731    -  promoter       AmpR promoter: bla
   6790..6842    -  misc_feature   bom (fragment): basis of mobility region from pBR322
