[The description below was written by a language model from this plasmid's Addgene catalogue record and pLannotate feature annotations shown in this document.]
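Description:
pcDNA3.1+CeGFP-Ctdnep1WTsiR is a mammalian expression plasmid of about 6.9 kb, built on a pcDNA3.1-type backbone that already carries eGFP for C-terminal tagging. It is propagated in E. coli at high copy from a ColE1/pUC-type origin with ampicillin selection (AmpR under its own bla promoter). An f1 origin is also present. For selection in mammalian cells, an SV40 early promoter drives a neomycin phosphotransferase gene terminated by an SV40 polyadenylation signal, conferring G418 resistance. The short HIV-1 LTR, ble, lacI and bom fragments in the automated annotation appear to be backbone remnants or chance matches rather than functional elements.

The payload is wild-type CTDNEP1 (also called Dullard), a serine/threonine protein phosphatase that acts on lipins and is linked to nuclear and ER membrane lipid composition. The coding sequence carries silent mutations that make the transcript resistant to siRNA without changing the protein. The catalogue lists the insert as human, although the annotation tool's best match was the mouse protein entry. The open reading frame is flanked by Gateway attB1 and attB2 sites and, according to the depositor, is joined through a linker to a downstream eGFP, which the tool annotates as GFP (S65T). Transcription is driven by the CMV immediate early enhancer and promoter and terminated by the bGH polyadenylation signal. A T7 promoter upstream of the insert would allow in vitro transcription or serve as a sequencing primer site.

The construct expresses a fluorescent Ctdnep1-GFP fusion. Its siRNA resistance suits rescue experiments in which the endogenous gene is knocked down, and the associated study concerned nuclear positioning and dorsal actin cables during cell migration.
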