Addgene plasmid #196517: pcDNA3.1+CeGFP-Ctdnep1WTsiR
Purpose: Expression of Ctdnep1WT-GFP
Depositing lab: Edgar Gomes. Publication: Ctdnep1 and Eps8L2 regulate dorsal actin cables for nuclear positioning during cell migration. Calero-Cuenca FJ, Osorio DS, Carvalho-Marques S, Sridhara SC, Oliveira LM, Jiao Y, Diaz J, Janota CS, Cadot B, Gomes ER. Curr Biol. 2021 Apr 12;31(7):1521-1530.e8. doi: 10.1016/j.cub.2021.01.007. Epub 2021 Feb 9. PubMed 33567288.
Backbone
  Vector backbone: pcDNA3.1+EeGFP
  Vector type: Mammalian Expression
  Selectable markers: Neomycin (select with G418)
Growth in bacteria
  Bacterial resistance: Ampicillin, 100 μg/mL
  Growth temperature: 37°C
  Growth strain: DH5alpha
  Copy number: High Copy
Gene/Insert
  Gene/Insert name: Ctdnep1WTsiR
  Species: H. sapiens (human)
  Insert size (bp): 797
  Mutation: Silent mutations for siRNA resistance
  Entrez Gene: CTDNEP1 (a.k.a. DULLARD, HSA011916, NET56)
  Promoter: CMV promoter; T7 promoter
  Tag / fusion protein: eGFP (C terminal on insert)
  Cloning method: Restriction Enzyme; 5′ cloning site BamHI (unknown if destroyed); 3′ cloning site NotI (unknown if destroyed)
Terms and licenses: Academic/Nonprofit Terms; Industry Terms: Not Available to Industry
Depositor comments: Contains attb1 and attb2 sites and a Linker sequence between Ctdnep1 and eGFP
How to cite: pcDNA3.1+CeGFP-Ctdnep1WTsiR was a gift from Edgar Gomes (Addgene plasmid # 196517 ; http://n2t.net/addgene:196517 ; RRID:Addgene_196517)
